Addgene plasmid #54763: mRuby-pBAD
Purpose: (Empty Backbone) Localization: Protein Expression Vector , Excitation: 558, Emission: 605
Depositing lab: Michael Davidson. Depositing organization: Florida State University, Tallahassee.
Backbone
  Vector backbone: mRuby-pBAD
  Backbone size (bp): 4800
  Vector type: Bacterial Expression
  Tag / fusion protein: mRuby (C terminal on backbone); 6xHis (N terminal on backbone)
Growth in bacteria
  Bacterial resistance: Ampicillin, 100 μg/mL
  Growth temperature: 37°C
  Growth strain: DH5alpha
  Copy number: High Copy
Gene/Insert
  Gene/Insert name: None
  Tag / fusion protein: mRuby (C terminal on backbone); 6xHis (N terminal on backbone)
Terms and licenses: Academic/Nonprofit Terms; Industry Terms
Depositor comments: Contains 6x-Histidine tag for protein purification. Excitation = 558; Emission = 605. Addgene sequencing finds 1 mismatch to depositor's sequence(G211C), which causes L31F aa change. This is consistent with other isoforms of mRuby.
How to cite: mRuby-pBAD was a gift from Michael Davidson (Addgene plasmid # 54763 ; http://n2t.net/addgene:54763 ; RRID:Addgene_54763)
