[The description below was written by a language model from this plasmid's Addgene catalogue record.]
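Description:
mRuby-pBAD is a bacterial expression vector of about 4.8 kb, catalogued as an empty backbone with no separate insert. It is a high-copy plasmid propagated in standard E. coli cloning strains under ampicillin selection. The record gives no feature table and does not explicitly list the promoter or origin of replication. The pBAD name implies the arabinose-inducible araBAD promoter system with its AraC regulator, which in vectors of this family gives tightly controlled, titratable expression in E. coli, but this is inferred from the name rather than stated.

The payload is the coding sequence for mRuby, a monomeric red fluorescent protein with recorded excitation and emission maxima of 558 nm and 605 nm. It is paired with an N-terminal 6xHis tag carried on the backbone. The histidine tag is included for protein purification, allowing recovery of the fluorescent protein by immobilised metal affinity chromatography. The catalogue places mRuby C-terminally on the backbone, so the expressed product reads as His-tagged mRuby. A coding sequence cloned between the two tags would presumably give a His-tagged, mRuby-fused protein, although the record does not describe cloning sites.

Repository sequencing found one nucleotide difference from the depositor's reference sequence, producing an L31F substitution in mRuby. The record notes this is consistent with other known mRuby isoforms. Typical uses supported by the record are bacterial production and purification of recombinant mRuby, for example for spectroscopic characterisation or as a fluorescence standard.
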