>Addgene plasmid #54763 | mRuby-pBAD | depositor partial sequence | sequence record 85160 | insert sequence
TTATCCATAAGATTAGCGGATACTACTGACGCTTTTATCGCAACTCTCTACTGTTTCTCCATACCCGTTT
TTTTGGGCTAGAAATAATTTTGTTTAACTTTAAGAAGGAGATATACATATGCGGGGTTCTCATCATCATC
ATCATCATGGTATGGCTAGCATGACTGGTGGACAGCAAATGGGTCGGGATCTGTACGAGAACCTGTACTT
GCAGGGCTCGAGCATGAACAGCCTGATCAAAGAAAACATGCGGATGAAGGTGGTGCTGGAAGGCAGCGTG
AACGGCCACCAGTTCAAGTGCACCGGCGAGGGCGAGGGCAACCCCTACATGGGCACCCAGACCATGCGGA
TCAAAGTGATCGAGGGCGGACCTCTGCCCTTCGCCTTCGACATCCTGGCCACATCCTTCATGTACGGCAG
CCGGACCTTCATCAAGTACCCCAAGGGCATCCCCGATTTCTTCAAGCAGAGCTTCCCCGAGGGCTTCACC
TGGGAGAGAGTGACCAGATACGAGGACGGCGGCGTGATCACCGTGATGCAGGACACCAGCCTGGAAGATG
GCTGCCTGGTGTACCATGCCCAGGTCAGGGGCGTGAATTTTCCCAGCAACGGCGCCGTGATGCAGAAGAA
AACCAAGGGCTGGGAGCCCAACACCGAGATGATGTACCCCGCTGACGGCGGACTGAGAGGCTACACCCAC
ATGGCCCTGAAGGTGGACGGCGGAGGGCACCTGAGCTGCAGCTTCGTGACCACCTACCGATCCAAGAAAA
CCGTGGGCAACATCAAGATGCCCGGCATCCACGCCGTGGACCACCGGCTGGAAAGGCTGGAAGAGTCCGA
CAACGAGATGTTCGTGGTGCAGCGGGAGCACGCCGTGGCCAAGTTCGCCGGCCTGGGCGGAGGGTAAGAA
TTCGAAGCTTGGCTGTTTTGGCGGATGAGAGAAGATTTTCAGCCTGATACAGATTAAATCAGAACGCAGA
AGCGTCTATAATCA
