>Addgene plasmid #54763 | mRuby-pBAD | addgene partial sequence | sequence record 93133 | pBAD-F 5'-ATGCCATAGCATTTTTATCC-3'
GGACAGCAAATGGGTCGGGATCTGTACGAGAACCTGTACTTCCAGGGCTCGAGCATGAACAGCCTGATCA
AAGAAAACATGCGGATGAAGGTGGTGCTGGAAGGCAGCGTGAACGGCCACCAGTTCAAGTGCACCGGCGA
GGGCGAGGGCAACCCCTACATGGGCACCCAGACCATGCGGATCAAAGTGATCGAGGGCGGACCTCTGCCC
TTCGCCTTCGACATCCTGGCCACATCCTTCATGTACGGCAGCCGGACCTTCATCAAGTACCCCAAGGGCA
TCCCCGATTTCTTCAAGCAGAGCTTCCCCGAGGGCTTCACCTGGGAGAGAGTGACCAGATACGAGGACGG
CGGCGTGATCACCGTGATGCAGGACACCAGCCTGGAAGATGGCTGCCTGGTGTACCATGCCCAGGTCAGG
GGCGTGAATTTTCCCAGCAACGGCGCCGTGATGCAGAAGAAAACCAAGGGCTGGGAGCCCAACACCGAGA
TGATGTACCCCGCTGACGGCGGACTGAGAGGCTACACCCACATGGCCCTGAAGGTGGACGGCGGAGGGCA
CCTGAGCTGCAGCTTCGTGACCACCTACCGATCCAAGAAAACCGTGGGCAACATCAAGATGCCCGGCATC
CACGCCGTGGACCACCGG
